>Addgene plasmid #142819 | TFORF1658 | addgene full sequence | sequence record 396014 | Addgene NGS Result
TTAATGTAGTCTTATGCAATACTCTTGTAGTCTTGCAACATGGTAACGATGAGTTAGCAACATGCCTTAC
AAGGAGAGAAAAAGCACCGTGCATGCCGATTGGTGGAAGTAAGGTGGTACGATCGTGCCTTATTAGGAAG
GCAACAGACGGGTCTGACATGGATTGGACGAACCACTGAATTGCCGCATTGCAGAGATATTGTATTTAAG
TGCCTAGCTCGATACATAAACGGGTCTCTCTGGTTAGACCAGATCTGAGCCTGGGAGCTCTCTGGCTAAC
TAGGGAACCCACTGCTTAAGCCTCAATAAAGCTTGCCTTGAGTGCTTCAAGTAGTGTGTGCCCGTCTGTT
GTGTGACTCTGGTAACTAGAGATCCCTCAGACCCTTTTAGTCAGTGTGGAAAATCTCTAGCAGTGGCGCC
CGAACAGGGACTTGAAAGCGAAAGGGAAACCAGAGGAGCTCTCTCGACGCAGGACTCGGCTTGCTGAAGC
GCGCACGGCAAGAGGCGAGGGGCGGCGACTGGTGAGTACGCCAAAAATTTTGACTAGCGGAGGCTAGAAG
GAGAGAGATGGGTGCGAGAGCGTCAGTATTAAGCGGGGGAGAATTAGATCGCGATGGGAAAAAATTCGGT
TAAGGCCAGGGGGAAAGAAAAAATATAAATTAAAACATATAGTATGGGCAAGCAGGGAGCTAGAACGATT
CGCAGTTAATCCTGGCCTGTTAGAAACATCAGAAGGCTGTAGACAAATACTGGGACAGCTACAACCATCC
CTTCAGACAGGATCAGAAGAACTTAGATCATTATATAATACAGTAGCAACCCTCTATTGTGTGCATCAAA
GGATAGAGATAAAAGACACCAAGGAAGCTTTAGACAAGATAGAGGAAGAGCAAAACAAAAGTAAGACCAC
CGCACAGCAAGCGGCCGCTGATCTTCAGACCTGGAGGAGGAGATATGAGGGACAATTGGAGAAGTGAATT
ATATAAATATAAAGTAGTAAAAATTGAACCATTAGGAGTAGCACCCACCAAGGCAAAGAGAAGAGTGGTG
CAGAGAGAAAAAAGAGCAGTGGGAATAGGAGCTTTGTTCCTTGGGTTCTTGGGAGCAGCAGGAAGCACTA
TGGGCGCAGCGTCAATGACGCTGACGGTACAGGCCAGACAATTATTGTCTGGTATAGTGCAGCAGCAGAA
CAATTTGCTGAGGGCTATTGAGGCGCAACAGCATCTGTTGCAACTCACAGTCTGGGGCATCAAGCAGCTC
CAGGCAAGAATCCTGGCTGTGGAAAGATACCTAAAGGATCAACAGCTCCTGGGGATTTGGGGTTGCTCTG
GAAAACTCATTTGCACCACTGCTGTGCCTTGGAATGCTAGTTGGAGTAATAAATCTCTGGAACAGATTTG
GAATCACACGACCTGGATGGAGTGGGACAGAGAAATTAACAATTACACAAGCTTAATACACTCCTTAATT
GAAGAATCGCAAAACCAGCAAGAAAAGAATGAACAAGAATTATTGGAATTAGATAAATGGGCAAGTTTGT
GGAATTGGTTTAACATAACAAATTGGCTGTGGTATATAAAATTATTCATAATGATAGTAGGAGGCTTGGT
AGGTTTAAGAATAGTTTTTGCTGTACTTTCTATAGTGAATAGAGTTAGGCAGGGATATTCACCATTATCG
TTTCAGACCCACCTCCCAACCCCGAGGGGACCCATGCATTGCATCTCAATTAGTCAGCAACCAGGTGTGG
AAAGTCCCCAGGCTCCCCAGCAGGCAGAAGTATGCAAAGCATGCGTCTCAATTAGTCAGCAACCATAGTC
CCGCCCCTAACTCCGCCCATCCCGCCCCTAACTCCGCCCAGTTCCGCCCATTCTCCGCCCCATGGCTGAC
TAATTTTTTTTATTTATGCAGAGGCCGAGGCCGCCTCGGCCTCTGAGCTATTCCAGAAGTAGTGAGGAGG
CTTTTTTGGAGGCCTAGGCTTTTGCAAAAAGCTTTCTAGAGGTACCACCGGAGCTTACCATGACCGAGTA
CAAGCCCACGGTGCGCCTCGCCACCCGCGACGACGTCCCCAGGGCCGTACGCACCCTCGCCGCCGCGTTC
GCCGACTACCCCGCCACGCGCCACACCGTCGATCCGGACCGCCACATCGAGCGGGTCACCGAGCTGCAAG
AACTCTTCCTCACGCGCGTCGGGCTCGACATCGGCAAGGTGTGGGTCGCGGACGACGGCGCCGCCGTGGC
GGTCTGGACCACGCCGGAGAGCGTCGAAGCGGGGGCGGTGTTCGCCGAGATCGGCCCGCGCATGGCCGAG
TTGAGCGGTTCCCGGCTGGCCGCGCAGCAACAGATGGAAGGCCTCCTGGCGCCGCACCGGCCCAAGGAGC
CCGCGTGGTTCCTGGCCACCGTCGGCGTCTCGCCCGACCACCAGGGCAAGGGTCTGGGCAGCGCCGTCGT
GCTCCCCGGAGTGGAGGCGGCCGAGCGCGCCGGGGTGCCCGCCTTCCTGGAGACCTCCGCGCCCCGCAAC
CTCCCCTTCTACGAGCGGCTCGGCTTCACCGTCACCGCCGACGTCGAGGTGCCCGAAGGACCGCGCACCT
GGTGCATGACCCGCAAGCCCGGTGCCAGTTAACGAATTCTAGATCTTGAGACAAATGGCAGTATTCATCC
ACAATTTTAAAAGAAAAGGGGGGATTGGGGGGTACAGTGCAGGGGAAAGAATAGTAGACATAATAGCAAC
AGACATACAAACTAAAGAATTACAAAAACAAATTACAAAAATTCAAAATTTTCGGGTTTATTACAGGGAC
AGCAGAGATCCACTTTGGCGCCGGCTCGAGGCCTGCAGGTGCAAAGATGGATAAAGTTTTAAACAGAGAG
GAATCTTTGCAGCTAATGGACCTTCTAGGTCTTGAAAGGAGTGGGAATTGGCTCCGGTGCCCGTCAGTGG
GCAGAGCGCACATCGCCCACAGTCCCCGAGAAGTTGGGGGGAGGGGTCGGCAATTGAACCGGTGCCTAGA
GAAGGTGGCGCGGGGTAAACTGGGAAAGTGATGTCGTGTACTGGCTCCGCCTTTTTCCCGAGGGTGGGGG
AGAACCGTATATAAGTGCAGTAGTCGCCGTGAACGTTCTTTTTCGCAACGGGTTTGCCGCCAGAACACAG
GTAAGTGCCGTGTGTGGTTCCCGCGGGCCTGGCCTCTTTACGGGTTATGGCCCTTGCGTGCCTTGAATTA
CTTCCACCTGGCTGCAGTACGTGATTCTTGATCCCGAGCTTCGGGTTGGAAGTGGGTGGGAGAGTTCGAG
GCCTTGCGCTTAAGGAGCCCCTTCGCCTCGTGCTTGAGTTGAGGCCTGGCCTGGGCGCTGGGGCCGCCGC
GTGCGAATCTGGTGGCACCTTCGCGCCTGTCTCGCTGCTTTCGATAAGTCTCTAGCCATTTAAAATTTTT
GATGACCTGCTGCGACGCTTTTTTTCTGGCAAGATAGTCTTGTAAATGCGGGCCAAGATCTGCACACTGG
TATTTCGGTTTTTGGGGCCGCGGGCGGCGACGGGGCCCGTGCGTCCCAGCGCACATGTTCGGCGAGGCGG
GGCCTGCGAGCGCGGCCACCGAGAATCGGACGGGGGTAGTCTCAAGCTGGCCGGCCTGCTCTGGTGCCTG
GCCTCGCGCCGCCGTGTATCGCCCCGCCCTGGGCGGCAAGGCTGGCCCGGTCGGCACCAGTTGCGTGAGC
GGAAAGATGGCCGCTTCCCGGCCCTGCTGCAGGGAGCTCAAAATGGAGGACGCGGCGCTCGGGAGAGCGG
GCGGGTGAGTCACCCACACAAAGGAAAAGGGCCTTTCCGTCCTCAGCCGTCGCTTCATGTGACTCCACGG
AGTACCGGGCGCCGTCCAGGCACCTCGATTAGTTCTCGAGCTTTTGGAGTACGTCGTCTTTAGGTTGGGG
GGAGGGGTTTTATGCGATGGAGTTTCCCCACACTGAGTGGGTGGAGACTGAAGTTAGGCCAGCTTGGCAC
TTGATGTAATTCTCCTTGGAATTTGCCCTTTTTGAGTTTGGATCTTGGTTCATTCTCAAGCCTCAGACAG
TGGTTCAAAGTTTTTTTCTTCCATTTCAGGTGTCGTGAGGCTAGCACCGCCACCATGGCAGAGGTGGCCA
GACAAGCACAAACCTCTCAGGAGCCCTACCACGACAAGGCCAGAGAACACCCCGATGACGGAAAGCATCC
AGATGGAGGCCTCTACAACAAGGGACCCTCCTACTCGAGTTATTCCGGGTACATAATGATGCCAAATATG
AATAACGACCCATACATGTCAAATGGATCTCTTTCTCCACCCATCCCGAGAACATCAAATAAAGTGCCCG
TGGTGCAGCCATCCCATGCGGTCCATCCTCTCACCCCCCTCATCACTTACAGTGACGAGCACTTTTCTCC
AGGATCACACCCGTCACACATCCCATCAGATGTCAACTCCAAACAAGGCATGTCCAGACATCCTCCAGCT
CCTGATATCCCTACTTTTTATCCCTTGTCTCCGGGTGGTGTTGGACAGATCACCCCACCTCTTGGCTGGT
TTTCCCATCATATGATTCCCGGTCCTCCTGGTCCCCACACAACTGGCATCCCTCATCCAGCTATTGTAAC
ACCTCAGGTCAAACAGGAACATCCCCACACTGACAGTGACCTAATGCACGTGAAGCCTCAGCATGAACAG
AGAAAGGAGCAGGAGCCAAAAAGACCTCACATTAAGAAGCCTCTGAATGCTTTTATGTTATACATGAAAG
AAATGAGAGCGAATGTCGTTGCTGAGTGTACTCTAAAAGAAAGTGCAGCTATCAACCAGATTCTTGGCAG
AAGGTGGCATGCCCTCTCCCGTGAAGAGCAGGCTAAATATTATGAATTAGCACGGAAAGAAAGACAGCTA
CATATGCAGCTTTATCCAGGCTGGTCTGCAAGAGACAATTATGGTAAGAAAAAGAAGAGGAAGAGAGAGA
AACTACAGGAATCTGCATCAGGTACAGGTCCAAGAATGACAGCTGCCTACATCTAGTAATGAACTAGTCC
GTAACTTGAAAGTATTTCGATTTCTTGGCTTTATATATCTTGTGGAAAGGACGAGCTCTAAGGTGAGATT
CGCTCTACACGCGTTAAGTCGACAATCAACCTCTGGATTACAAAATTTGTGAAAGATTGACTGGTATTCT
TAACTATGTTGCTCCTTTTACGCTATGTGGATACGCTGCTTTAATGCCTTTGTATCATGCTATTGCTTCC
CGTATGGCTTTCATTTTCTCCTCCTTGTATAAATCCTGGTTGCTGTCTCTTTATGAGGAGTTGTGGCCCG
TTGTCAGGCAACGTGGCGTGGTGTGCACTGTGTTTGCTGACGCAACCCCCACTGGTTGGGGCATTGCCAC
CACCTGTCAGCTCCTTTCCGGGACTTTCGCTTTCCCCCTCCCTATTGCCACGGCGGAACTCATCGCCGCC
TGCCTTGCCCGCTGCTGGACAGGGGCTCGGCTGTTGGGCACTGACAATTCCGTGGTGTTGTCGGGGAAAT
CATCGTCCTTTCCTTGGCTGCTCGCCTGTGTTGCCACCTGGATTCTGCGCGGGACGTCCTTCTGCTACGT
CCCTTCGGCCCTCAATCCAGCGGACCTTCCTTCCCGCGGCCTGCTGCCGGCTCTGCGGCCTCTTCCGCGT
CTTCGCCTTCGCCCTCAGACGAGTCGGATCTCCCTTTGGGCCGCCTCCCCGCGTCGACTTTAAGACCAAT
GACTTACAAGGCAGCTGTAGATCTTAGCCACTTTTTAAAAGAAAAGGGGGGACTGGAAGGGCTAATTCAC
TCCCAACGAAGACAAGATCTGCTTTTTGCTTGTACTGGGTCTCTCTGGTTAGACCAGATCTGAGCCTGGG
AGCTCTCTGGCTAACTAGGGAACCCACTGCTTAAGCCTCAATAAAGCTTGCCTTGAGTGCTTCAAGTAGT
GTGTGCCCGTCTGTTGTGTGACTCTGGTAACTAGAGATCCCTCAGACCCTTTTAGTCAGTGTGGAAAATC
TCTAGCAGTACGTATAGTAGTTCATGTCATCTTATTATTCAGTATTTATAACTTGCAAAGAAATGAATAT
CAGAGAGTGAGAGGAACTTGTTTATTGCAGCTTATAATGGTTACAAATAAAGCAATAGCATCACAAATTT
CACAAATAAAGCATTTTTTTCACTGCATTCTAGTTGTGGTTTGTCCAAACTCATCAATGTATCTTATCAT
GTCTGGCTCTAGCTATCCCGCCCCTAACTCCGCCCATCCCGCCCCTAACTCCGCCCAGTTCCGCCCATTC
TCCGCCCCATGGCTGACTAATTTTTTTTATTTATGCAGAGGCCGAGGCCGCCTCGGCCTCTGAGCTATTC
CAGAAGTAGTGAGGAGGCTTTTTTGGAGGCCTAGGGACGTACCCAATTCGCCCTATAGTGAGTCGTATTA
CGCGCGCTCACTGGCCGTCGTTTTACAACGTCGTGACTGGGAAAACCCTGGCGTTACCCAACTTAATCGC
CTTGCAGCACATCCCCCTTTCGCCAGCTGGCGTAATAGCGAAGAGGCCCGCACCGATCGCCCTTCCCAAC
AGTTGCGCAGCCTGAATGGCGAATGGG
[124 nt withheld, positions 6608-6731]
C
[91 nt withheld, positions 6733-6823]
A
[49 nt withheld, positions 6825-6873]
CCTTTGACGTTGGAGTCCACGTTCTTT
[37 nt withheld, positions 6901-6937]
ACCCTATCTCGGTCTATTCTTTTGATTTATAAGGGATTTTGCCGATTTCGGCCTATTGGTTAAAAAATGA
GCTGATTTAACAAAAATTTAACGCGAATTTTAACAAAATATTAACGCTTACAATTTAGGTGGCACTTTTC
GGGGAAATGTGCGCGGAACCCCTATTTGTTTATTTTTCTAAATACATTCAAATATGTATCCGCTCATGAG
ACAATAACCCTGATAAATGCTTCAATAATATTGAAAAAGGAAGAGTATGAGTATTCAACATTTCCGTGTC
GCCCTTATTCCCTTTTTTGCGGCATTTTGCCTTCCTGTTTTTGCTCACCCAGAAACGCTGGTGAAAGTAA
AAGATGCTGAAGATCAGTTGGGTGCACGAGTGGGTTACATCGAACTGGATCTCAACAGCGGTAAGATCCT
TGAGAGTTTTCGCCCCGAAGAACGTTTTCCAATGATGAGCACTTTTAAAGTTCTGCTATGTGGCGCGGTA
TTATCCCGTATTGACGCCGGGCAAGAGCAACTCGGTCGCCGCATACACTATTCTCAGAATGACTTGGTTG
AGTACTCACCAGTCACAGAAAAGCATCTTACGGATGGCATGACAGTAAGAGAATTATGCAGTGCTGCCAT
AACCATGAGTGATAACACTGCGGCCAACTTACTTCTGACAACGATCGGAGGACCGAAGGAGCTAACCGCT
TTTTTGCACAACATGGGGGATCATGTAACTCGCCTTGATCGTTGGGAACCGGAGCTGAATGAAGCCATAC
CAAACGACGAGCGTGACACCACGATGCCTGTAGCAATGGCAACAACGTTGCGCAAACTATTAACTGGCGA
ACTACTTACTCTAGCTTCCCGGCAACAATTAATAGACTGGATGGAGGCGGATAAAGTTGCAGGACCACTT
CTGCGCTCGGCCCTTCCGGCTGGCTGGTTTATTGCTGATAAATCTGGAGCCGGTGAGCGTGGGTCTCGCG
GTATCATTGCAGCACTGGGGCCAGATGGTAAGCCCTCCCGTATCGTAGTTATCTACACGACGGGGAGTCA
GGCAACTATGGATGAACGAAATAGACAGATCGCTGAGATAGGTGCCTCACTGATTAAGCATTGGTAACTG
TCAGACCAAGTTTACTCATATATACTTTAGATTGATTTAAAACTTCATTTTTAATTTAAAAGGATCTAGG
TGAAGATCCTTTTTGATAATCTCATGACCAAAATCCCTTAACGTGAGTTTTCGTTCCACTGAGCGTCAGA
CCCCGTAGAAAAGATCAAAGGATCTTCTTGAGATCCTTTTTTTCTGCGCGTAATCTGCTGCTTGCAAACA
AAAAAACCACCGCTACCAGCGGTGGTTTGTTTGCCGGATCAAGAGCTACCAACTCTTTTTCCGAAGGTAA
CTGGCTTCAGCAGAGCGCAGATACCAAATACTGTTCTTCTAGTGTAGCCGTAGTTAGGCCACCACTTCAA
GAACTCTGTAGCACCGCCTACATACCTCGCTCTGCTAATCCTGTTACCAGTGGCTGCTGCCAGTGGCGAT
AAGTCGTGTCTTACCGGGTTGGACTCAAGACGATAGTTACCGGATAAGGCGCAGCGGTCGGGCTGAACGG
GGGGTTCGTGCACACAGCCCAGCTTGGAGCGAACGACCTACACCGAACTGAGATACCTACAGCGTGAGCT
ATGAGAAAGCGCCACGCTTCCCGAAGGGAGAAAGGCGGACAGGTATCCGGTAAGCGGCAGGGTCGGAACA
GGAGAGCGCACGAGGGAGCTTCCAGGGGGAAACGCCTGGTATCTTTATAGTCCTGTCGGGTTTCGCCACC
TCTGACTTGAGCGTCGATTTTTGTGATGCTCGTCAGGGGGGCGGAGCCTATGGAAAAACGCCAGCAACGC
GGCCTTTTTACGGTTCCTGGCCTTTTGCTGGCCTTTTGCTCACATGTTCTTTCCTGCGTTATCCCCTGAT
TCTGTGGATAACCGTATTACCGCCTTTGAGTGAGCTGATACCGCTCGCCGCAGCCGAACGACCGAGCGCA
GCGAGTCAGTGAGCGAGGAAGCGGAAGAGCGCCCAATACGCAAACCGCCTCTCCCCGCGCGTTGGCCGAT
TCATTAATGCAGCTGGCACGACAGGTTTCCCGACTGGAAAGCGGGCAGTGAGCGCAACGCAATTAATGTG
AGTTAGCTCACTCATTAGGCACCCCAGGCTTTACACTTTATGCTTCCGGCTCGTATGTTGTGTGGAATTG
TGAGCGGATAACAATTTCACACAGGAAACAGCTATGACCATGATTACGCCAAGCGCGCAATTAACCCTCA
CTAAAGGGAACAAAAGCTGGAGCTGCAAGC
Features (pLannotate 1.2.2; 31 found; start..end, strand, type, name):
      5..231     +  promoter       RSV promoter: Rous sarcoma virus enhancer/promoter
    232..412     +  LTR            5' LTR (truncated): truncated 5' long terminal repeat (LTR) from HIV-1
    459..584     +  misc_feature   HIV-1 Ψ: packaging signal of human immunodeficiency virus type 1
    568..931     +  CDS            HIV-1 gag (fragment): gag protein from human immunodeficiency virus 1; gag
   1077..1310    +  misc_feature   RRE: The Rev response element (RRE) of HIV-1 allows for Rev-dependent mRNA export from the nucleus to the cytoplasm.
   1687..1713    +  CDS            Rev (fragment): human immunodeficiency virus 1 (HIV-1) Rev protein; rev; enhances nuclear export of unspliced and incompletely spliced viral mRNAs
   1720..1743    +  promoter       SV40 promoter (fragment): SV40 early promoter
   1744..1815    +  promoter       SV40 promoter (fragment): SV40 enhancer and early promoter
   1839..1974    +  rep_origin     SV40 ori: SV40 origin of replication
   2020..2616    +  CDS            PuroR (fragment): puromycin N-acetyltransferase; pac from Streptomyces; confers resistance to puromycin
   2665..2782    +  misc_feature   cPPT/CTS: central polypurine tract and central termination sequence of HIV-1
   2847..2913    +  CDS            small t antigen (fragment): SV40 (simian virus 40) small t antigen
   2920..4098    +  promoter       EF-1α promoter: strong constitutive promoter for human elongation factor EF-1α
   4121..5023    +  CDS            LEF1 (fragment): LEF1_HUMAN - Experimental evidence at protein level: Swiss-Prot protein existence level 1. [Isoform 5]: Transcriptionally activates the fibronectin promoter, binds to and represses transcription from the E-cadherin promoter in a CTNNB1-independent manner, and is involved in reducing cellular aggregation and increasing cell migration of pancreatic cancer cells. From Homo sapiens (Human).
   5039..5092    +  promoter       U6 promoter (fragment): RNA polymerase III promoter for human U6 snRNA
   5134..5722    +  misc_feature   WPRE: woodchuck hepatitis virus posttranscriptional regulatory element
   5773..5792    +  misc_feature   cPPT/CTS (fragment): central polypurine tract and central termination sequence of HIV-1
   5794..6027    +  LTR            3' LTR (ΔU3): self-inactivating 3' long terminal repeat (LTR) from HIV-1
   6105..6226    +  polyA_signal   SV40 poly(A) signal: SV40 polyadenylation signal
   6266..6401    +  rep_origin     SV40 ori: SV40 origin of replication
   6422..6440    -  promoter       T7 promoter: promoter for bacteriophage T7 RNA polymerase
   6448..6603    +  CDS            lacZα (fragment): LacZα fragment of β-galactosidase; lacZ fragment
   6608..7036    +  rep_origin     f1 ori (sequence partly withheld): f1 bacteriophage origin of replication; arrow indicates direction of (+) strand synthesis
   7089..7193    +  promoter       AmpR promoter: bla
   7194..8054    +  CDS            AmpR: β-lactamase; bla; confers resistance to ampicillin, carbenicillin, and related antibiotics
   8225..8813    +  rep_origin     ori: high-copy-number ColE1/pMB1/pBR322/pUC origin of replication
   8996..9088    +  CDS            lacI (fragment): lac repressor; lacI; The lac repressor binds to the lac operator to inhibit transcription in E. coli. This inhibition can be relieved by adding lactose or isopropyl-β-D-thiogalactopyranoside (IPTG).
   9101..9122    +  protein_bind   CAP binding site: CAP binding activates transcription in the presence of cAMP. E. coli catabolite activator protein
   9137..9167    +  promoter       lac promoter: promoter for the E. coli lac operon
   9175..9191    +  protein_bind   lac operator: The lac repressor binds to the lac operator to inhibit transcription in E. coli. This inhibition can be relieved by adding lactose or isopropyl-β-D-thiogalactopyranoside (IPTG). lac repressor encoded by lacI
   9236..9254    +  promoter       T3 promoter: promoter for bacteriophage T3 RNA polymerase
