[The description below was written by a language model from this plasmid's Addgene catalogue record and pLannotate feature annotations shown in this document.]
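Description:
TFORF1658 is a lentiviral mammalian expression plasmid built on the pLX_TRC317 backbone and carrying a human LEF1 open reading frame. It belongs to a barcoded transcription factor ORF collection designed for pooled overexpression screens. In bacteria it is maintained through a high-copy ColE1/pUC-type origin and selected with ampicillin via the β-lactamase gene. An f1 origin and remnants of a lac/lacZα cloning region flanked by T3 and T7 promoters are also present. The depositor warns that the plasmid can recombine, as repeat-containing lentiviral vectors often do.

The viral portion has a third-generation, self-inactivating layout. An RSV promoter drives a truncated HIV-1 5' LTR, followed by the Ψ packaging signal with a partial gag sequence and the Rev response element, and the transfer cassette ends in a ΔU3 3' LTR followed by an SV40 polyadenylation signal. Within the LTRs, an SV40 early promoter expresses puromycin N-acetyltransferase so that transduced cells can be selected. A cPPT/CTS element, which aids nuclear import of the viral genome, lies just downstream. The strong constitutive EF-1α promoter then drives the synthesized LEF1 ORF, which the depositor assigns to a specific transcript isoform; the annotation matches it to human LEF1 and cites isoform 5. A WPRE downstream enhances transcript stability and expression.

The catalogue entry describes a unique 24-bp barcode that identifies the transcription factor in pooled screens. It is not annotated as a feature, so its position cannot be determined from the table, and the short U6-like fragment between the ORF and the WPRE is of unstated function. The construct is used to overexpress LEF1, for example in directed differentiation screens.
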