Addgene plasmid #142819: TFORF1658
Purpose: Lentiviral vector for overexpressing transcription factor ORFs with unique 24-bp barcodes. Barcodes facilitate identification of transcription factors in pooled screens.
Depositing lab: Feng Zhang. Depositing organization: Broad Institute. Publication: A transcription factor atlas of directed differentiation. Joung J, Ma S, Tay T, Geiger-Schuller KR, Kirchgatterer PC, Verdine VK, Guo B, Arias-Garcia MA, Allen WE, Singh A, Kuksenko O, Abudayyeh OO, Gootenberg JS, Fu Z, Macrae RK, Buenrostro JD, Regev A, Zhang F. Cell. 2023 Jan 5;186(1):209-229.e26. doi: 10.1016/j.cell.2022.11.026. PubMed 36608654.
Backbone
  Vector backbone: pLX_TRC317
  Backbone manufacturer: Broad Institute Genetic Perturbation Platform
  Backbone size w/o insert (bp): 8264
  Vector type: Mammalian Expression, Lentiviral
  Selectable markers: Puromycin
Growth in bacteria
  Bacterial resistance: Ampicillin, 100 μg/mL
  Growth temperature: 37°C
  Growth strain: NEB Stable
  Copy number: High Copy
Gene/Insert
  Gene/Insert name: LEF1
  Species: H. sapiens (human)
  Insert size (bp): 1013
  Entrez Gene: LEF1 (a.k.a. LEF-1, TCF10, TCF1ALPHA, TCF7L3)
  Promoter: EF1a
  Cloning method: Unknown
  Sequencing primers: 5′ GGGTGGAGACTGAAGTTAGGCCAG; 3′ CACATAGCGTAAAAGGAGCAACATAG
Terms and licenses: Academic/Nonprofit Terms; Industry Terms: Not Available to Industry
Depositor comments: NM_001166119,ENST00000510624 . The transcription factor ORF portion of this plasmid was synthesized by Genewiz. Please test multiple small colonies in case of plasmid recombination. To make this collection available in a timely manner, a portion of this collection was not fully sequenced by Addgene. If an Addgene verified full plasmid sequence is not available, please contact us prior to placing an order to request the full sequence.
How to cite: TFORF1658 was a gift from Feng Zhang (Addgene plasmid # 142819 ; http://n2t.net/addgene:142819 ; RRID:Addgene_142819)
