>Addgene plasmid #142819 | TFORF1658 | depositor partial sequence | sequence record 280595 | Insert
ACCGCCACCATGGCAGAGGTGGCCAGACAAGCACAAACCTCTCAGGAGCCCTACCACGACAAGGCCAGAG
AACACCCCGATGACGGAAAGCATCCAGATGGAGGCCTCTACAACAAGGGACCCTCCTACTCGAGTTATTC
CGGGTACATAATGATGCCAAATATGAATAACGACCCATACATGTCAAATGGATCTCTTTCTCCACCCATC
CCGAGAACATCAAATAAAGTGCCCGTGGTGCAGCCATCCCATGCGGTCCATCCTCTCACCCCCCTCATCA
CTTACAGTGACGAGCACTTTTCTCCAGGATCACACCCGTCACACATCCCATCAGATGTCAACTCCAAACA
AGGCATGTCCAGACATCCTCCAGCTCCTGATATCCCTACTTTTTATCCCTTGTCTCCGGGTGGTGTTGGA
CAGATCACCCCACCTCTTGGCTGGTTTTCCCATCATATGATTCCCGGTCCTCCTGGTCCCCACACAACTG
GCATCCCTCATCCAGCTATTGTAACACCTCAGGTCAAACAGGAACATCCCCACACTGACAGTGACCTAAT
GCACGTGAAGCCTCAGCATGAACAGAGAAAGGAGCAGGAGCCAAAAAGACCTCACATTAAGAAGCCTCTG
AATGCTTTTATGTTATACATGAAAGAAATGAGAGCGAATGTCGTTGCTGAGTGTACTCTAAAAGAAAGTG
CAGCTATCAACCAGATTCTTGGCAGAAGGTGGCATGCCCTCTCCCGTGAAGAGCAGGCTAAATATTATGA
ATTAGCACGGAAAGAAAGACAGCTACATATGCAGCTTTATCCAGGCTGGTCTGCAAGAGACAATTATGGT
AAGAAAAAGAAGAGGAAGAGAGAGAAACTACAGGAATCTGCATCAGGTACAGGTCCAAGAATGACAGCTG
CCTACATCTAGTAATGAACTAGTCCGTAACTTGAAAGTATTTCGATTTCTTGGCTTTATATATCTTGTGG
AAAGGACGAGCTCTAAGGTGAGATTCGCTCTAC
