>Addgene plasmid #142819 | TFORF1658 | depositor partial sequence | sequence record 280596 | Barcode
GCTCTAAGGTGAGATTCGCTCTAC
